>Addgene plasmid #105441 | tol2-lyzC-miR-181c-dendra2 | addgene full sequence | sequence record 204466 | Addgene NGS Result
AGCCAACTGCTGTTACTCTCGCCCAGAAATCTGCGCCAACATGGACACACCCAGTGGAGCAAGCCATCTG
ATTTTCATGGTCAGATTGTAAAGAAGCAATTACTCTTGGACAGTTTAAGCAGAAAAGCCACCAAGTCAAG
TCACTGGTCATATGATGAACTCGAAGATCTAATAAAAGTTAATTTAAGCGTTCATTACAATAAATTCAAG
TGAATCTGTTTTAAGCTAGCCTTTAACGTTTTTAAATTCCTTCAAACAAATTAGTTCCTCTTTGCAGTTC
CTCATTTCTCGGTGAGCTGGTGCTTTAATCCCTTTACTTTTTCTTCCTCTAGGGAGTGATGGTTGGCATG
GGACGAATTAATTCCTGCAGCCCGGGGGTACCGGTCGCCACCATGAACACCCCGGGAATTAACCTGATCA
AGGAGGACATGCGCGTGAAGGTGCACATGGAGGGCAACGTGAACGGCCACGCCTTCGTGATCGAGGGCGA
GGGCAAGGGCAAGCCCTACGAGGGCACCCAGACCGCCAACCTGACCGTGAAGGAGGGCGCCCCCCTGCCC
TTCAGCTACGACATCCTGACCACCGCCGTGCACTACGGCAACCGGGTGTTCACCAAGTACCCCGAGGACA
TCCCCGACTACTTCAAGCAGAGCTTCCCCGAGGGCTACAGCTGGGAGCGCACCATGACCTTCGAGGACAA
GGGCATCTGCACCATCCGCAGCGACATCAGCCTGGAGGGCGACTGCTTCTTCCAGAACGTGCGCTTCAAG
GGCACCAACTTCCCCCCCAACGGCCCCGTGATGCAGAAGAAAACCCTGAAGTGGGAGCCCAGCACCGAGA
AGCTGCACGTGCGCGACGGCCTGCTGGTGGGCAACATCAACATGGCCCTGCTGCTGGAGGGCGGCGGCCA
CTACCTGTGCGACTTCAAGACCACCTACAAGGCCAAGAAGGTGGTGCAGCTGCCCGACGCCCACTTCGTG
GACCACCGCATCGAGATCCTGGGCAACGACAGCGACTACAACAAGGTGAAGCTGTACGAGCACGCCGTGG
CCCGCTACAGCCCCCTGCCCAGCCAGGTGTGGTAATCTAGATCATAATCAGCCATACCACATTTGTAGAG
GTTTTACTTGCTTTAAAAAACCTCCCACACCTCCCCCTGAACCTGAAACATAAAATGAATGCAATTGTTG
TTGTTAACTTGTTTATTGCAGCTTATAATGGTTACAAATAAAGCAATAGCATCACAAATTTCACAAATAA
AGCATTTTTTTCACTGCATTCTAGTTGTGGTTTGTCCAAACTCATCAATGTATCTTAAGGCGTAAATTGT
AAGCGTTAATATTTTGTTAAAATTCGCGTTAAATTTTTGTTAAATCAGCTCATTTTTTAACCAATAGGCC
GAAATCGGCGGATCCTGCGGCCGCAAGGGAAAATAGAATGAAGTGATCTCCAAAAAATAAGTACTTTTTG
ACTGTAAATAAAATTGTAAGGAGTAAAAAGTACTTTTTTTTCTAAAAAAATGTAATTAAGTAAAAGTAAA
AGTATTGATTTTTAATTGTACTCAAGTAAAGTAAAAATCCCCAAAAATAATACTTAAGTACAGTAATCAA
GTAAAATTACTCAAGTACTTTACACCTCTGGTTCTTGACCCCCTACCTTCAGCAAGCCCAGCAGATCCAC
TAGATCTTTTGTTCCCTTTAGTGAGGGTTAATTGCGCGCTTGGCGTAATCATGGTCATAGCTGTTTCCTG
TGTGAAATTGTTATCCGCTCACAATTCCACACAACATACGAGCCGGAAGCATAAAGTGTAAAGCCTGGGG
TGCCTAATGAGTGAGCTAACTCACATTAATTGCGTTGCGCTCACTGCCCGCTTTCCAGTCGGGAAACCTG
TCGTGCCAGCTGCATTAATGAATCGGCCAACGCGCGGGGAGAGGCGGTTTGCGTATTGGGCGCTCTTCCG
CTTCCTCGCTCACTGACTCGCTGCGCTCGGTCGTTCGGCTGCGGCGAGCGGTATCAGCTCACTCAAAGGC
GGTAATACGGTTATCCACAGAATCAGGGGATAACGCAGGAAAGAACATGTGAGCAAAAGGCCAGCAAAAG
GCCAGGAACCGTAAAAAGGCCGCGTTGCTGGCGTTTTTCCATAGGCTCCGCCCCCCTGACGAGCATCACA
AAAATCGACGCTCAAGTCAGAGGTGGCGAAACCCGACAGGACTATAAAGATACCAGGCGTTTCCCCCTGG
AAGCTCCCTCGTGCGCTCTCCTGTTCCGACCCTGCCGCTTACCGGATACCTGTCCGCCTTTCTCCCTTCG
GGAAGCGTGGCGCTTTCTCATAGCTCACGCTGTAGGTATCTCAGTTCGGTGTAGGTCGTTCGCTCCAAGC
TGGGCTGTGTGCACGAACCCCCCGTTCAGCCCGACCGCTGCGCCTTATCCGGTAACTATCGTCTTGAGTC
CAACCCGGTAAGACACGACTTATCGCCACTGGCAGCAGCCACTGGTAACAGGATTAGCAGAGCGAGGTAT
GTAGGCGGTGCTACAGAGTTCTTGAAGTGGTGGCCTAACTACGGCTACACTAGAAGAACAGTATTTGGTA
TCTGCGCTCTGCTGAAGCCAGTTACCTTCGGAAAAAGAGTTGGTAGCTCTTGATCCGGCAAACAAACCAC
CGCTGGTAGCGGTGGTTTTTTTGTTTGCAAGCAGCAGATTACGCGCAGAAAAAAAGGATCTCAAGAAGAT
CCTTTGATCTTTTCTACGGGGTCTGACGCTCAGTGGAACGAAAACTCACGTTAAGGGATTTTGGTCATGA
GATTATCAAAAAGGATCTTCACCTAGATCCTTTTAAATTAAAAATGAAGTTTTAAATCAATCTAAAGTAT
ATATGAGTAAACTTGGTCTGACAGTTACCAATGCTTAATCAGTGAGGCACCTATCTCAGCGATCTGTCTA
TTTCGTTCATCCATAGTTGCCTGACTCCCCGTCGTGTAGATAACTACGATACGGGAGGGCTTACCATCTG
GCCCCAGTGCTGCAATGATACCGCGAGACCCACGCTCACCGGCTCCAGATTTATCAGCAATAAACCAGCC
AGCCGGAAGGGCCGAGCGCAGAAGTGGTCCTGCAACTTTATCCGCCTCCATCCAGTCTATTAATTGTTGC
CGGGAAGCTAGAGTAAGTAGTTCGCCAGTTAATAGTTTGCGCAACGTTGTTGCCATTGCTACAGGCATCG
TGGTGTCACGCTCGTCGTTTGGTATGGCTTCATTCAGCTCCGGTTCCCAACGATCAAGGCGAGTTACATG
ATCCCCCATGTTGTGCAAAAAAGCGGTTAGCTCCTTCGGTCCTCCGATCGTTGTCAGAAGTAAGTTGGCC
GCAGTGTTATCACTCATGGTTATGGCAGCACTGCATAATTCTCTTACTGTCATGCCATCCGTAAGATGCT
TTTCTGTGACTGGTGAGTACTCAACCAAGTCATTCTGAGAATAGTGTATGCGGCGACCGAGTTGCTCTTG
CCCGGCGTCAATACGGGATAATACCGCGCCACATAGCAGAACTTTAAAAGTGCTCATCATTGGAAAACGT
TCTTCGGGGCGAAAACTCTCAAGGATCTTACCGCTGTTGAGATCCAGTTCGATGTAACCCACTCGTGCAC
CCAACTGATCTTCAGCATCTTTTACTTTCACCAGCGTTTCTGGGTGAGCAAAAACAGGAAGGCAAAATGC
CGCAAAAAAGGGAATAAGGGCGACACGGAAATGTTGAATACTCATACTCTTCCTTTTTCAATATTATTGA
AGCATTTATCAGGGTTATTGTCTCATGAGCGGATACATATTTGAATGTATTTAGAAAAATAAACAAATAG
GGGTTCCGCGCACATTTCCCCGAAAAGTGCCACCTAAATTGTAAGCGTTAATATTTTGTTAAAATTCGCG
TTAAATTTTTGTTAAATCAGCTCATTTTTTAACCAATAGGCCGAAATCGGCAAAATCCCTTATAAATCAA
AAGAATAGACCGAGATAGGGT
[37 nt withheld, positions 4012-4048]
AAAGAACGTGGACTCCAACGTCAAAGG
[49 nt withheld, positions 4076-4124]
T
[91 nt withheld, positions 4126-4216]
CACAATGACGGCTACTACATGGTGCCATTCCTTCCTCTTTATAGGAATGGAGACTACCTCCTGTCCAACA
ATGCTCTTGGATACGAGTACGCCTACCTGTTGGACCCAGGTCATTGCACAACACCAGAAATGCCCTCTGA
TCTGCAAAAGACGTGAATATCTGTTCAGACACCCATATCCACTCTGTTCCACACAGGTCAGAGGTTTGTC
CAGGAGTTCTTGACAGAGGTGTAAAAAGTACTCAAAAATTTTACTCAAGTGAAAGTACAAGTACTTAGGG
AAAATTTTACTCAATTAAAAGTAAAAGTATCTGGCTAGAATCTTACTTGAGTAAAAGTAAAAAAGTACTC
CATTAAAATTGTACTTGAGTATTAAGGAAGTAAAAGGCTAGCAAGATCTGCTCGAGATACATTTGATTAG
AAGAGTTTGACTTGGGTTGATTATAGCAAATAGTGGAACACAAACAGATTTTGAAATATTCTTGCAAATT
TATTTATTAAATCCATTCAAATATTGTCATTTTTTGTACTGTGTAATTTATATTGATTTGCTCATACAAT
ATTTACATTTCGCTTAAACAATACACTATTATTTATATTTAAAAATAGCTATATATAAATCAAATGTATA
GCTCTTTTTTACACAATTAATCAAAGCTAAAATATTTGTCACACAAATACAGTAAGCCACTTCACAATGA
TATCTTCAAAATCTGTGCTTGACTGAATCATTTCATTTATTGTTTTGTAATTCACATTATACCTTACGTT
CTCCAGGCACAGTTTGAATTGTTGATAAATGAAGATAATACATCTGATTTAATTAGTCTCCTTTGTTTAT
AATAACTTTAATCTAATTTGATAGTAATAATTCCAGCAATACATCCATTACAATAAAAATCGCTTTTTTA
TTTTGCACATTAGTTTGCCGGTATTTGTTTAAAGTTTCACCATACTTTTAAATCATGTGCTATTTGAAAA
GGGCTGTTATGACTGGAATTAAATGTTTTTTTTTATATCAGTGTTTTAGATTGAAGTACAATATTTATAG
GTAAAATTCACCAGCATATGCTTAAAGATAGCCATGCTCCAGGTCCTTGTGTCCTTCTAAGGTCTGTTTG
TGGTTTAAGCTGTTTGTTGACACACGCTTGTCATCTCCATTTTTCTGTGAAGTTATTGTCAGTTTATTGC
ACACTGGGTTGCATTAAGCTGCAGTTTTTTCACAACAGTTTTCCACATTGTAACAGTCAGTCTCCAAATT
ATTCCATCAGTCCTCAAATTTAGTCATTTGAGGCCATGAAAACACTTAAAACTACATGAAGGTAGTTTGG
CATTAGGTTTTAGACTTGTTCTTGTTTGGCATATTGCAACCTGTGTAAAAATGATTTGATTTTTANTTTT
TTTTTTTTTTTTTTCAGAAAGAAACGGTCCAAAAAGAGTTATGTGAACATTTATCCATGTGTTTAATGTT
TTTTAAATTAAAAAAAAACATTTTTATTAAACCACTTGTGACTAAACCTTTTTTAGTTATTCTATTTTGT
GACGAGTCTGAATGGCCAAAGTACTCTTGAATCCAAAATCTTTATAGTAAAATGTTTAATCTTACTTGCA
GTGTTGGGTATAATTTGTAACAAAGTTGAATTCCATATCTGCTGAGTGAAAAAGTAAAGTAAGAGATTGC
TGTAAATATTTAGGTTATTTATTTATTAATACAATATAGAAAGTAACAAAACACAATGTAAAAAATCAAT
AAAGAAAGTAAATATTAAAAGTAATGATAAACTAATGATGTAAACAATATTAGCAACAAAGTTTGTACAA
TTCAGGGAGGGTAAAGAATTTCACCTAATAGTCAAACTCTGTATTAAATAATATAAAATCTTTGTTCTTA
GTCTGAAGAGGAGACTGTGAGAGAAAGCTTACTGGTTGTTAAATTAGAAAATTTGTAACTTGCAGATTAA
AATGATTTAAATAATTTTATAAAGGCCATGTTTGAAACAAATGTAAAAACATAATAAATGTTAAGAATTT
CAGATATTGAGATTTTACAATTTAAAAAAAGCAATAAAGTAATAGCAGAGACCTACACTCTTAAAGTAAA
TTACCCAACTCTGCTTACTAGTAACTTTTGGAATAGTTACTAGTATCCATTGAACAAATACTAGAATCTA
ATTAAATTGTGTGAGTGTCCAATGAAAAGATTCTTGTATTTAAAACAGTACCAGTATCTATATATGTACA
AAATTTAGTGCTAGCAAAATGCAAATAAATACTACTGCATATAATGGATTGCATTGTAAATCGACTCGCC
ATAATACATTTATTTCCTATTTTTACTTTTAACAAAAAATAAGTTCACTGAGTATTTCATGTCATTAAAT
CGCATTAAACCTCTTGCATGCTTTATGTACACTAGTGCAGTTCGCTAAATGACCACCGGTGTCACTAATA
ACACGATCGTTTCTGAATTCTGCATTAAACGCCATTTATACGTTGCTCTTATTAGTAAACAATTTCTCCA
TCATGAGCTCGACCAGTATTGCATATTTCATCCTCTTAAATCCAGAGTTGTTTCTTTTAATCACTTTCTC
TTCATGATAAAAGCAGTTTTTGGTTTTCAGAAGTTTACAACAAACCCAGTCAGTTATTGCCTCAGCAAAC
ACTGGAGCAACTGCACACTTGTGAAAAGCTTCTTGCGAAACACAAACCTTTCTCTGGACTTATAAATAAA
GGCATTCAGCAGCTCCACCATACACCTCCACTGGTCTTGATAAAGCAGATATCAGCAGTGATACAGGTAC
CGCCACCATGGATGAGGAAATCGCTGCCCTGGTCGTTGACAACGGCTCCGGTATGTGCAAAGCCGGTTTT
GCTGGAGATGATGCCCCTCGTGCTGTTTTCCCCTCCATTGTTGGACGACCCAGACATCAGGTACATTTAA
TAAACCATCCTAATAACATGTTAATCATATTGAACCACATTAAACTCTCATTTGTGCATTTTACATCTTT
TAAAACCGATTTATATTCGTTTTTAGATAATGAAGTTTATTAAAGTGTTAATTCACAGCTTTATTGCTTG
TTTTGAGAATCTGCTTGCATAAGTGATTTTTAAACTTGATCTGATTTTCGTTTGTTTCGAAGTTCTTCAG
CTTTGAAAGTCAGATCTTCAATTCACAGCCATGCCATAGTTTTAGGATACAGTATAAGTAGACGAATTGG
GATGCATCGTAGATTTTATGCTGTGTTTGTTATGGTTTTTCAGTGGTAGAGATTTTCAGAGTATTATTAG
GGTTATAGTCAGTGTCAGGTTTATTTATCGTCAGCGTGATGGGCAAAAAACAGCTGGCAGTACGGGCTGT
ACCCTGCCTCTCGAACACACTCCATGACCACACAGACCTTTTAAGTGCCAGAGACTACATGTGTGAGTCC
ATTTTGTTGCTGAGCTGGCCAAGATGGCTGCTGTATAGTGTCTGTGAAGCTGTCCCAGCTGATCAGTGAA
GCGAGAGACTGGATTCTGCATCTACTGTCACAGCTCTGGGTCCTGATTCACATTCATTGCTGTCGGTGGG
TTTTATCTCTTCGACTCGCCGGACAATGAATGAGAACTACGGCTCCTCCTGCGCTAATGTGAAACGAAAG
CTGTGGCTTGTGAATGTGAGGGCTGTTAATCTTTTTTTTTTTCATTATAAGATGTTTCACTCAACGCATG
TACATCACAGAAGTTCAATAAACAGGATGTGAAGTGAGATTTGTGAATCTGTTGTGTTTTTATGCTCAGA
GTTAAAGGGAGAGTTTGACTAAAAATGAAGGAAGATATTGTTCTGTATTATTTATGTCACACTGATTAAA
GTCATACAGGTTTGTGTGGAACAACATCGGGGT
Features (pLannotate 1.2.2; 16 found; start..end, strand, type, name):
    360..378     -  misc_feature   MCS (fragment): pBluescript multiple cloning site
    393..1082    +  CDS            Dendra2: Dendra2 is a photoconvertible green fluorescent protein published in 2006, derived from Dendronephthya sp.. It has high acid sensitivity.
   1090..1173    +  CDS            large T antigen (fragment): large T antigen from SV40 (simian virus 40)
   1196..1317    +  polyA_signal   SV40 poly(A) signal: SV40 polyadenylation signal
   1324..1409    -  rep_origin     M13 ori (fragment): M13 bacteriophage origin of replication; arrow indicates direction of (+) strand synthesis
   1695..1713    -  promoter       T3 promoter: promoter for bacteriophage T3 RNA polymerase
   1758..1774    -  protein_bind   lac operator: The lac repressor binds to the lac operator to inhibit transcription in E. coli. This inhibition can be relieved by adding lactose or isopropyl-β-D-thiogalactopyranoside (IPTG). lac repressor encoded by lacI
   1782..1812    -  promoter       lac promoter: promoter for the E. coli lac operon
   1827..1848    -  protein_bind   CAP binding site: CAP binding activates transcription in the presence of cAMP. E. coli catabolite activator protein
   1861..1953    -  CDS            lacI (fragment): lac repressor; lacI; The lac repressor binds to the lac operator to inhibit transcription in E. coli. This inhibition can be relieved by adding lactose or isopropyl-β-D-thiogalactopyranoside (IPTG).
   2136..2724    -  rep_origin     ori: high-copy-number ColE1/pMB1/pBR322/pUC origin of replication
   2895..3755    -  CDS            AmpR: β-lactamase; bla; confers resistance to ampicillin, carbenicillin, and related antibiotics
   3756..3860    -  promoter       AmpR promoter: bla
   3886..4216    -  rep_origin     f1 ori (fragment) (sequence partly withheld): f1 bacteriophage origin of replication; arrow indicates direction of (+) strand synthesis
   4214..4441    +  CDS            tyr (fragment) (sequence partly withheld): TYRO_ORYLA - Also known as tyro. Experimental evidence at transcript level: Swiss-Prot protein existence level 2. This is a copper-containing oxidase that functions in the formation of pigments such as melanins and other polyphenolic compounds. From Oryzias latipes (Japanese rice fish) (Japanese killifish).
   7024..7146    +  CDS            actba (fragment): ACTB1_DANRE - Also known as bact, bactin1, bactzf. Experimental evidence at protein level: Swiss-Prot protein existence level 1. Actin is a highly conserved protein that polymerizes to produce filaments that form cross-linked networks in the cytoplasm of cells. Actin exists in both monomeric (G-actin) and polymeric (F-actin) forms, both forms playing key functions, such as cell motility and contraction. In addition to their role in the cytoplasmic cytoskeleton, G- and F-actin also localize in the nucleus, and regulate gene transcription and motility and repair of damaged DNA. From Danio rerio
