[The description below was written by a language model from this plasmid's Addgene catalogue record and pLannotate feature annotations shown in this document.]
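Description:
tol2-lyzC-miR-181c-dendra2 is an 8.1 kb zebrafish transgenesis plasmid built on a Tol2 transposon backbone and designed to co-express the zebrafish microRNA miR-181c with the fluorescent protein Dendra2. It is maintained in E. coli as a high-copy plasmid through a ColE1/pUC-type origin and selected with ampicillin via the β-lactamase gene and its native promoter. Remnants of a pBluescript-style backbone are also detected, including partial f1/M13 origins, a lac promoter/operator region, a T3 promoter and a multiple cloning site fragment.

The annotated payload consists of the Dendra2 coding sequence, a green-to-red photoconvertible reporter, followed by an SV40 polyadenylation signal; the short "large T antigen" hit next to it most likely reflects the SV40-derived terminator region rather than an expressed gene. The name indicates that expression is driven by the lyzC (lysozyme C) promoter, commonly used for neutrophil-restricted expression in zebrafish. However, neither this promoter, the miR-181c hairpin nor the Tol2 arms were recognised by the automated annotation, and they presumably lie in the large unannotated stretches of the sequence. The medaka tyrosinase fragment is consistent with Tol2 flanking sequence, since the element was originally isolated from that locus. The short zebrafish β-actin match upstream of Dendra2 may belong to the cassette carrying the microRNA, though the record does not explain it.

Tol2 plasmids of this type are generally integrated into the genome with Tol2 transposase. Dendra2 fluorescence then marks the cells that overexpress the microRNA, and the associated study used such constructs in a phenotypic microRNA screen of neutrophil migration.
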