Addgene plasmid #105441: tol2-lyzC-miR-181c-dendra2
Purpose: overexpression of microRNA and Dendra2 in Zebrafish
Depositing lab: Qing Deng. Depositing organization: Purdue University. Publication: Phenotypical microRNA screen reveals a noncanonical role of CDK2 in regulating neutrophil migration. Hsu AY, Wang D, Liu S, Lu J, Syahirah R, Bennin DA, Huttenlocher A, Umulis DM, Wan J, Deng Q. Proc Natl Acad Sci U S A. 2019 Aug 26. pii: 1905221116. doi: 10.1073/pnas.1905221116. PubMed 31451657.
Backbone
  Vector backbone: Tol2
  Vector type: Zebrafish
Growth in bacteria
  Bacterial resistance: Ampicillin, 100 μg/mL
  Growth temperature: 37°C
  Growth strain: NEB Stable
  Copy number: High Copy
Gene/Insert
  Gene/Insert name: miR-181c Dendra2
  Species: D. rerio (zebrafish)
  Entrez Gene: mir181c (a.k.a. dre-mir-181c)
  Tag / fusion protein: N/A
  Cloning method: Ligation Independent Cloning
  Sequencing primers: 5′ Unknown
Terms and licenses: Academic/Nonprofit Terms; Industry Terms: Not Available to Industry
How to cite: tol2-lyzC-miR-181c-dendra2 was a gift from Qing Deng (Addgene plasmid # 105441 ; http://n2t.net/addgene:105441 ; RRID:Addgene_105441)
